Addgene plasmid #169988: pInducer20 CARD8-HA PAM F405G
Purpose: Tet/Dox-inducible mammalian expression of CARD8 with a site III mutation (F405G) with sgRNA binding site mutations
Depositing lab: Daniel Bachovchin. Depositing organization: Memorial Sloan-Kettering Cancer Center. Publication: Dipeptidyl peptidase 9 sets a threshold for CARD8 inflammasome formation by sequestering its active C-terminal fragment. Sharif H, Hollingsworth LR, Griswold AR, Hsiao JC, Wang Q, Bachovchin DA, Wu H. Immunity. 2021 Jul 13;54(7):1392-1404.e10. doi: 10.1016/j.immuni.2021.04.024. Epub 2021 May 20. PubMed 34019797.
Backbone
  Vector backbone: pInducer20
  Vector type: Mammalian Expression, Lentiviral
  Selectable markers: Neomycin (select with G418)
Growth in bacteria
  Bacterial resistance: Ampicillin, 100 μg/mL
  Growth temperature: 37°C
  Growth strain: NEB Stable
  Copy number: High Copy
Gene/Insert
  Gene/Insert name: CARD8
  Species: H. sapiens (human)
  Mutation: PAM, F405G
  Entrez Gene: CARD8 (a.k.a. CARDINAL, DACAR, DAKAR, NDPP, NDPP1, TUCAN)
  Tag / fusion protein: HA (C terminal on insert)
  Cloning method: Gateway Cloning
  Sequencing primers: 5′ LNCX_primer
Terms and licenses: Academic/Nonprofit Terms; Industry Terms: Not Available to Industry
How to cite: pInducer20 CARD8-HA PAM F405G was a gift from Daniel Bachovchin (Addgene plasmid # 169988 ; http://n2t.net/addgene:169988 ; RRID:Addgene_169988)
