[The description below was written by a language model from this plasmid's Addgene catalogue record and pLannotate feature annotations shown in this document.]
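Description:
pInducer20 CARD8-HA PAM F405G is a single-vector, doxycycline-inducible lentiviral expression plasmid built on the pInducer20 backbone, carrying human CARD8 introduced by Gateway recombination. It is propagated in E. coli through a high-copy ColE1/pUC-type origin with ampicillin resistance (AmpR). The lentiviral portion runs from a truncated HIV-1 5' LTR through the Ψ packaging signal, a gag fragment, the RRE and the cPPT/CTS to a WPRE and a self-inactivating ΔU3 3' LTR. These elements allow the cassette to be packaged into virus, exported in a Rev-dependent manner and integrated into mammalian target cells without reconstituting an active viral promoter.

The payload consists of two expression units. In the first, a tetracycline response element of tetO repeats joined to a minimal CMV promoter drives the CARD8 open reading frame, which is flanked by attB1 and attB2 sites left by the Gateway reaction. According to the catalogue entry, the insert carries a C-terminal HA tag, although the feature table does not annotate the tag separately. In the second unit, the human UbC promoter constitutively expresses the reverse transactivator rtTA3, followed by an EMCV IRES and the neomycin resistance gene. Transduced cells can therefore be selected with G418, and they switch on CARD8 only when doxycycline lets rtTA3 bind the TRE.

The insert contains the F405G substitution, described in the record as a site III mutation. It also contains "PAM" changes that disrupt sgRNA binding sites, presumably so the transgene escapes Cas9 targeting directed at endogenous CARD8. The associated study concerns the restraint of CARD8 inflammasome formation by DPP9, which suggests the construct is used for inducible expression of this mutant in such assays.
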