Features (pLannotate 1.2.2; 33 found; start..end, strand, type, name):
    103..565     +  misc_feature   IRES: internal ribosome entry site (IRES) of the encephalomyocarditis virus (EMCV)
    581..1375    +  CDS            NeoR/KanR: aminoglycoside phosphotransferase from Tn5; aph(3')-II (or nptII); confers resistance to neomycin, kanamycin, and G418 (Geneticin®)
   1403..1486    +  CDS            large T antigen (fragment): large T antigen from SV40 (simian virus 40)
   1520..1540    +  misc_feature   MCS (fragment): pBluescript multiple cloning site
   1552..2140    +  misc_feature   WPRE: woodchuck hepatitis virus posttranscriptional regulatory element
   2148..2213    +  CDS            nef (fragment): NEF_HV1Z2 - Experimental evidence at protein level: Swiss-Prot protein existence level 1. Extracellular Nef protein targets CD4(+) T-lymphocytes for apoptosis by interacting with CXCR4 surface receptors. From Human immunodeficiency virus type 1 group M subtype D (isolate Z2/CDC-Z34) (HIV-1).
   2215..2448    +  LTR            3' LTR (ΔU3): self-inactivating 3' long terminal repeat (LTR) from HIV-1
   2653..2757    +  promoter       AmpR promoter: bla
   2758..3618    +  CDS            AmpR: β-lactamase; bla; confers resistance to ampicillin, carbenicillin, and related antibiotics
   3789..4377    +  rep_origin     ori: high-copy-number ColE1/pMB1/pBR322/pUC origin of replication
   4560..4614    +  CDS            lacI (fragment): lac repressor; lacI; The lac repressor binds to the lac operator to inhibit transcription in E. coli. This inhibition can be relieved by adding lactose or isopropyl-β-D-thiogalactopyranoside (IPTG).
   4620..4713    +  rep_origin     SV40 ori (fragment): SV40 origin of replication
   4738..4775    +  CDS            lacI (fragment): lac repressor; lacI; The lac repressor binds to the lac operator to inhibit transcription in E. coli. This inhibition can be relieved by adding lactose or isopropyl-β-D-thiogalactopyranoside (IPTG).
   4788..4809    +  protein_bind   CAP binding site: CAP binding activates transcription in the presence of cAMP. E. coli catabolite activator protein
   4824..4854    +  promoter       lac promoter: promoter for the E. coli lac operon
   4858..4880    +  protein_bind   lac operator (fragment): The lac repressor binds to the lac operator to inhibit transcription in E. coli. This inhibition can be relieved by adding lactose or isopropyl-β-D-thiogalactopyranoside (IPTG). lac repressor encoded by lacI
   4912..4995    +  polyA_signal   SV40 poly(A) signal (fragment): SV40 polyadenylation signal
   5162..5491    +  CDS            nef (fragment): NEF_HV1BR - Experimental evidence at protein level: Swiss-Prot protein existence level 1. Extracellular Nef protein targets CD4(+) T-lymphocytes for apoptosis by interacting with CXCR4 surface receptors (PubMed:14990729). From Human immunodeficiency virus type 1 group M subtype B (isolate BRU/LAI) (HIV-1).
   5539..5796    +  LTR            5' LTR (truncated): truncated 5' long terminal repeat (LTR) from HIV-1
   5843..5968    +  misc_feature   HIV-1 Ψ: packaging signal of human immunodeficiency virus type 1
   5952..6290    +  CDS            HIV-1 gag (fragment): gag protein from human immunodeficiency virus 1; gag
   6465..6698    +  misc_feature   RRE: The Rev response element (RRE) of HIV-1 allows for Rev-dependent mRNA export from the nucleus to the cytoplasm.
   7075..7175    +  CDS            Rev (fragment): human immunodeficiency virus 1 (HIV-1) Rev protein; rev; enhances nuclear export of unspliced and incompletely spliced viral mRNAs
   7220..7337    +  misc_feature   cPPT/CTS: central polypurine tract and central termination sequence of HIV-1
   7392..7635    +  protein_bind   tetracycline response element (fragment): contains seven copies of the tetracycline operator tetO tetracycline repressor TetR
   7653..7691    +  promoter       minimal CMV promoter: human cytomegalovirus (CMV) immediate early promoter
   7821..7845    +  protein_bind   attB1: mutant version of attB; recombination site for the Gateway® BP reaction BP Clonase™
   7851..9461    +  CDS            CARD8: CARD8_HUMAN - Also known as DACAR From Homo sapiens (Human).
   9463..9487    -  protein_bind   attB2: mutant version of attB; recombination site for the Gateway® BP reaction BP Clonase™
   9599..9634    +  promoter       PGK promoter (fragment): mouse phosphoglycerate kinase 1 promoter
   9652..10863   +  promoter       UbC promoter: human ubiquitin C promoter
  10922..11619   +  CDS            rtTA3 (fragment): reverse tetracycline transactivator 3 activates expression from Tet-responsive promoters in the presence of doxycycline
  11549..11659   +  CDS            VP48: 3 tandem repeats of the minimal activation domain of herpes simplex virus VP16 (Cheng et al., 2013)
>Addgene plasmid #169988 | pInducer20 CARD8-HA PAM F405G | addgene full sequence | sequence record 332777 | Addgene NGS Result
CTCCCCCCCCCCTAACGTTACTGGCCGAAGCCGCTTGGAATAAGGCCGGTGTGCGTTTGTCTATATGTTA
TTTTCCACCATATTGCCGTCTTTTGGCAATGTGAGGGCCCGGAAACCTGGCCCTGTCTTCTTGACGAGCA
TTCCTAGGGGTCTTTCCCCTCTCGCCAAAGGAATGCAAGGTCTGTTGAATGTCGTGAAGGAAGCAGTTCC
TCTGGAAGCTTCTTGAAGACAAACAACGTCTGTAGCGACCCTTTGCAGGCAGCGGAACCCCCCACCTGGC
GACAGGTGCCTCTGCGGCCAAAAGCCACGTGTATAAGATACACCTGCAAAGGCGGCACAACCCCAGTGCC
ACGTTGTGAGTTGGATAGTTGTGGAAAGAGTCAAATGGCTCTCCTCAAGCGTATTCAACAAGGGGCTGAA
GGATGCCCAGAAGGTACCCCATTGTATGGGATCTGATCTGGGGCCTCGGTGCACATGCTTTACATGTGTT
TAGTCGAGGTTAAAAAAACGTCTAGGCCCCCCGAACCACGGGGACGTGGTTTTCCTTTGAAAAACACGAT
GATAAGCTTACCGGTCCACCATGATTGAACAAGATGGATTGCACGCAGGTTCTCCGGCCGCTTGGGTGGA
GAGGCTATTCGGCTATGACTGGGCACAACAGACAATCGGCTGCTCTGATGCCGCCGTGTTCCGGCTGTCA
GCGCAGGGGCGCCCGGTTCTTTTTGTCAAGACCGACCTGTCCGGTGCCCTGAATGAACTGCAAGACGAGG
CAGCGCGGCTATCGTGGCTGGCCACGACGGGCGTTCCTTGCGCAGCTGTGCTCGACGTTGTCACTGAAGC
GGGAAGGGACTGGCTGCTATTGGGCGAAGTGCCGGGGCAGGATCTCCTGTCATCTCACCTTGCTCCTGCC
GAGAAAGTATCCATCATGGCTGATGCAATGCGGCGGCTGCATACGCTTGATCCGGCTACCTGCCCATTCG
ACCACCAAGCGAAACATCGCATCGAGCGAGCACGTACTCGGATGGAAGCCGGTCTTGTCGATCAGGATGA
TCTGGACGAAGAGCATCAGGGGCTCGCGCCAGCCGAACTGTTCGCCAGGCTCAAGGCGAGCATGCCCGAC
GGCGAGGATCTCGTCGTGACCCATGGCGATGCCTGCTTGCCGAATATCATGGTGGAAAATGGCCGCTTTT
CTGGATTCATCGACTGTGGCCGGCTGGGTGTGGCGGACCGCTATCAGGACATAGCGTTGGCTACCCGTGA
TATTGCTGAAGAGCTTGGCGGCGAATGGGCTGACCGCTTCCTCGTGCTTTACGGTATCGCCGCTCCCGAT
TCGCAGCGCATCGCCTTCTATCGCCTTCTTGACGAGTTCTTCTGATGTACAAGTAAAGCGGCCGCGACTC
TAGATCATAATCAGCCATACCACATTTGTAGAGGTTTTACTTGCTTTAAAAAACCTCCCACACCTCCCCC
TGAACCTGAAACATAAAATGAATGCAATTGTTGTTGTTTAGTCCCTCCCAATTCGATATCAAGCTTATCG
CGATAGATCCTAATCAACCTCTGGATTACAAAATTTGTGAAAGATTGACTGGTATTCTTAACTATGTTGC
TCCTTTTACGCTATGTGGATACGCTGCTTTAATGCCTTTGTATCATGCTATTGCTTCCCGTATGGCTTTC
ATTTTCTCCTCCTTGTATAAATCCTGGTTGCTGTCTCTTTATGAGGAGTTGTGGCCCGTTGTCAGGCAAC
GTGGCGTGGTGTGCACTGTGTTTGCTGACGCAACCCCCACTGGTTGGGGCATTGCCACCACCTGTCAGCT
CCTTTCCGGGACTTTCGCTTTCCCCCTCCCTATTGCCACGGCGGAACTCATCGCCGCCTGCCTTGCCCGC
TGCTGGACAGGGGCTCGGCTGTTGGGCACTGACAATTCCGTGGTGTTGTCGGGGAAATCATCGTCCTTTC
CTTGGCTGCTCGCCTGTGTTGCCACCTGGATTCTGCGCGGGACGTCCTTCTGCTACGTCCCTTCGGCCCT
CAATCCAGCGGACCTTCCTTCCCGCGGCCTGCTGCCGGCTCTGCGGCCTCTTCCGCGTCTTCGCCTTCGC
CCTCAGACGAGTCGGATCTCCCTTTGGGCCGCCTCCCCGCCTGAGATCCTTTAAGACCAATGACTTACAA
GGCAGCTGTAGATCTTAGCCACTTTTTAAAAGAAAAGGGGGGACTGGAAGGGCTAATTCACTCCCAACGA
AGACAAGATCTGCTTTTTGCTTGTACTGGGTCTCTCTGGTTAGACCAGATCTGAGCCTGGGAGCTCTCTG
GCTAACTAGGGAACCCACTGCTTAAGCCTCAATAAAGCTTGCCTTGAGTGCTTCAAGTAGTGTGTGCCCG
TCTGTTGTGTGACTCTGGTAACTAGAGATCCCTCAGACCCTTTTAGTCAGTGTGGAAAATCTCTAGCAGT
AGTAGTTCATGTCATCTTATTATTCAGTATTTATAACTTGCAAAGAAATGAATATCAGAGAGTGAGAGGC
CCGGGTTAATTAAGGAAAGGGCTAGATCATTCTTGAAGACGAAAGGGCCTCGTGATACGCCTATTTTTAT
AGGTTAATGTCATGATAATAATGGTTTCTTAGACGTCAGGTGGCACTTTTCGGGGAAATGTGCGCGGAAC
CCCTATTTGTTTATTTTTCTAAATACATTCAAATATGTATCCGCTCATGAGACAATAACCCTGATAAATG
CTTCAATAATATTGAAAAAGGAAGAGTATGAGTATTCAACATTTCCGTGTCGCCCTTATTCCCTTTTTTG
CGGCATTTTGCCTTCCTGTTTTTGCTCACCCAGAAACGCTGGTGAAAGTAAAAGATGCTGAAGATCAGTT
GGGTGCACGAGTGGGTTACATCGAACTGGATCTCAACAGCGGTAAGATCCTTGAGAGTTTTCGCCCCGAA
GAACGTTTTCCAATGATGAGCACTTTTAAAGTTCTGCTATGTGGCGCGGTATTATCCCGTGTTGACGCCG
GGCAAGAGCAACTCGGTCGCCGCATACACTATTCTCAGAATGACTTGGTTGAGTACTCACCAGTCACAGA
AAAGCATCTTACGGATGGCATGACAGTAAGAGAATTATGCAGTGCTGCCATAACCATGAGTGATAACACT
GCGGCCAACTTACTTCTGACAACGATCGGAGGACCGAAGGAGCTAACCGCTTTTTTGCACAACATGGGGG
ATCATGTAACTCGCCTTGATCGTTGGGAACCGGAGCTGAATGAAGCCATACCAAACGACGAGCGTGACAC
CACGATGCCTGTAGCAATGGCAACAACGTTGCGCAAACTATTAACTGGCGAACTACTTACTCTAGCTTCC
CGGCAACAATTAATAGACTGGATGGAGGCGGATAAAGTTGCAGGACCACTTCTGCGCTCGGCCCTTCCGG
CTGGCTGGTTTATTGCTGATAAATCTGGAGCCGGTGAGCGTGGGTCTCGCGGTATCATTGCAGCACTGGG
GCCAGATGGTAAGCCCTCCCGTATCGTAGTTATCTACACGACGGGGAGTCAGGCAACTATGGATGAACGA
AATAGACAGATCGCTGAGATAGGTGCCTCACTGATTAAGCATTGGTAACTGTCAGACCAAGTTTACTCAT
ATATACTTTAGATTGATTTAAAACTTCATTTTTAATTTAAAAGGATCTAGGTGAAGATCCTTTTTGATAA
TCTCATGACCAAAATCCCTTAACGTGAGTTTTCGTTCCACTGAGCGTCAGACCCCGTAGAAAAGATCAAA
GGATCTTCTTGAGATCCTTTTTTTCTGCGCGTAATCTGCTGCTTGCAAACAAAAAAACCACCGCTACCAG
CGGTGGTTTGTTTGCCGGATCAAGAGCTACCAACTCTTTTTCCGAAGGTAACTGGCTTCAGCAGAGCGCA
GATACCAAATACTGTTCTTCTAGTGTAGCCGTAGTTAGGCCACCACTTCAAGAACTCTGTAGCACCGCCT
ACATACCTCGCTCTGCTAATCCTGTTACCAGTGGCTGCTGCCAGTGGCGATAAGTCGTGTCTTACCGGGT
TGGACTCAAGACGATAGTTACCGGATAAGGCGCAGCGGTCGGGCTGAACGGGGGGTTCGTGCACACAGCC
CAGCTTGGAGCGAACGACCTACACCGAACTGAGATACCTACAGCGTGAGCTATGAGAAAGCGCCACGCTT
CCCGAAGGGAGAAAGGCGGACAGGTATCCGGTAAGCGGCAGGGTCGGAACAGGAGAGCGCACGAGGGAGC
TTCCAGGGGGAAACGCCTGGTATCTTTATAGTCCTGTCGGGTTTCGCCACCTCTGACTTGAGCGTCGATT
TTTGTGATGCTCGTCAGGGGGGCGGAGCCTATGGAAAAACGCCAGCAACGCGGCCTTTTTACGGTTCCTG
GCCTTTTGCTGGCCTTTTGCTCACATGTTCTTTCCTGCGTTATCCCCTGATTCTGTGGATAACCGTATTA
CCGCCTTTGAGTGAGCTGATACCGCTCGCCGCAGCCGAACGACCGAGCGCAGCGAGTCAGTGAGCGAGGA
AGCGGAAGAGCGCCCAATACGCAAACCGCCTCTCCCCGCGCGTTGGCCGATTCATTAATGCAGCAAGCTC
ATGGCTGACTAATTTTTTTTATTTATGCAGAGGCCGAGGCCGCCTCGGCCTCTGAGCTATTCCAGAAGTA
GTGAGGAGGCTTTTTTGGAGGCCTAGGCTTTTGCAAAAAGCTCCCCGTGGCACGACAGGTTTCCCGACTG
GAAAGCGGGCAGTGAGCGCAACGCAATTAATGTGAGTTAGCTCACTCATTAGGCACCCCAGGCTTTACAC
TTTATGCTTCCGGCTCGTATGTTGTGTGGAATTGTGAGCGGATAACAATTTCACACAGGAAACAGCTATG
ACATGATTACGAATTTCACAAATAAAGCATTTTTTTCACTGCATTCTAGTTGTGGTTTGTCCAAACTCAT
CAATGTATCTTATCATGTCTGGATCAACTGGATAACTCAAGCTAACCAAAATCATCCCAAACTTCCCACC
CCATACCCTATTACCACTGCCAATTACCTGTGGTTTCATTTACTCTAAACCTGTGATTCCTCTGAATTAT
TTTCATTTTAAAGAAATTGTATTTGTTAAATATGTACTACAAACTTAGTAGTTGGAAGGGCTAATTCACT
CCCAAAGAAGACAAGATATCCTTGATCTGTGGATCTACCACACACAAGGCTACTTCCCTGATTAGCAGAA
CTACACACCAGGGCCAGGGGTCAGATATCCACTGACCTTTGGATGGTGCTACAAGCTAGTACCAGTTGAG
CCAGATAAGGTAGAAGAGGCCAATAAAGGAGAGAACACCAGCTTGTTACACCCTGTGAGCCTGCATGGGA
TGGATGACCCGGAGAGAGAAGTGTTAGAGTGGAGGTTTGACAGCCGCCTAGCATTTCATCACGTGGCCCG
AGAGCTGCATCCGGAGTACTTCAAGAACTGCTGATATCGAGCTTGCTACAAGGGACTTTCCGCTGGGGAC
TTTCCAGGGAGGCGTGGCCTGGGCGGGACTGGGGAGTGGCGAGCCCTCAGATCCTGCATATAAGCAGCTG
CTTTTTGCCTGTACTGGGTCTCTCTGGTTAGACCAGATCTGAGCCTGGGAGCTCTCTGGCTAACTAGGGA
ACCCACTGCTTAAGCCTCAATAAAGCTTGCCTTGAGTGCTTCAAGTAGTGTGTGCCCGTCTGTTGTGTGA
CTCTGGTAACTAGAGATCCCTCAGACCCTTTTAGTCAGTGTGGAAAATCTCTAGCAGTGGCGCCCGAACA
GGGACTTGAAAGCGAAAGGGAAACCAGAGGAGCTCTCTCGACGCAGGACTCGGCTTGCTGAAGCGCGCAC
GGCAAGAGGCGAGGGGCGGCGACTGGTGAGTACGCCAAAAATTTTGACTAGCGGAGGCTAGAAGGAGAGA
GATGGGTGCGAGAGCGTCAGTATTAAGCGGGGGAGAATTAGATCGCGATGGGAAAAAATTCGGTTAAGGC
CAGGGGGAAAGAAAAAATATAAATTAAAACATATAGTATGGGCAAGCAGGGAGCTAGAACGATTCGCAGT
TAATCCTGGCCTGTTAGAAACATCAGAAGGCTGTAGACAAATACTGGGACAGCTACAACCATCCCTTCAG
ACAGGATCAGAAGAACTTAGATCATTATATAATACAGTAGCAACCCTCTATTGTGTGCATCAAAGGATAG
AGATAAAAGACACCAAGGAAGCTTTAGACAAGATAGAGGAAGAGCAAAACAAAAGTAAGACCACCGCACA
GCAAGCGGCCGGCCGCTGATCTTCAGACCTGGAGGAGGAGATATGAGGGACAATTGGAGAAGTGAATTAT
ATAAATATAAAGTAGTAAAAATTGAACCATTAGGAGTAGCACCCACCAAGGCAAAGAGAAGAGTGGTGCA
GAGAGAAAAAAGAGCAGTGGGAATAGGAGCTTTGTTCCTTGGGTTCTTGGGAGCAGCAGGAAGCACTATG
GGCGCAGCGTCAATGACGCTGACGGTACAGGCCAGACAATTATTGTCTGGTATAGTGCAGCAGCAGAACA
ATTTGCTGAGGGCTATTGAGGCGCAACAGCATCTGTTGCAACTCACAGTCTGGGGCATCAAGCAGCTCCA
GGCAAGAATCCTGGCTGTGGAAAGATACCTAAAGGATCAACAGCTCCTGGGGATTTGGGGTTGCTCTGGA
AAACTCATTTGCACCACTGCTGTGCCTTGGAATGCTAGTTGGAGTAATAAATCTCTGGAACAGATTTGGA
ATCACACGACCTGGATGGAGTGGGACAGAGAAATTAACAATTACACAAGCTTAATACACTCCTTAATTGA
AGAATCGCAAAACCAGCAAGAAAAGAATGAACAAGAATTATTGGAATTAGATAAATGGGCAAGTTTGTGG
AATTGGTTTAACATAACAAATTGGCTGTGGTATATAAAATTATTCATAATGATAGTAGGAGGCTTGGTAG
GTTTAAGAATAGTTTTTGCTGTACTTTCTATAGTGAATAGAGTTAGGCAGGGATATTCACCATTATCGTT
TCAGACCCACCTCCCAACCCCGAGGGGACCCGACAGGCCCGAAGGAATAGAAGAAGAAGGTGGAGAGAGA
GACAGAGACAGATCCATTCGATTAGTGAACGGATCTCGACGGTATCGCCGAATTCACAAATGGCAGTATT
CATCCACAATTTTAAAAGAAAAGGGGGGATTGGGGGGTACAGTGCAGGGGAAAGAATAGTAGACATAATA
GCAACAGACATACAAACTAAAGAATTACAAAAACAAATTACAAAAATTCAAAATTTTCGGGTTTATTACA
GGGACAGCAGAGATCCAGTTTGGACTAGGATCCTTTACCACTCCCTATCAGTGATAGAGAAAAGTGAAAG
TCGAGTTTACCACTCCCTATCAGTGATAGAGAAAAGTGAAAGTCGAGTTTACCACTCCCTATCAGTGATA
GAGAAAAGTGAAAGTCGAGTTTACCACTCCCTATCAGTGATAGAGAAAAGTGAAAGTCGAGTTTACCACT
CCCTATCAGTGATAGAGAAAAGTGAAAGTCGAGTTTACCACTCCCTATCAGTGATAGAGAAAAGTGAAAG
TCGAGCTCGGTACCCGGGTCGAGGTAGGCGTGTACGGTGGGAGGCCTATATAAGCAGAGCTCGTTTAGTG
AACCGTCAGATCGCCTGGAGACGCCATCCACGCTGTTTTGACCTCCATAGAAGACACCGGGACCGATCCA
GCCTCCGCGGCCCCGAACTAGTCCAGTGTGGTGGAATTCTGCAGATATCAACAAGTTTGTACAAAAAAGC
AGGCTTCGCCATGGAAAAAAAGGAGTGTCCAGAAAAGAGTAGCAGCAGTGAGGAAGAGCTGCCGAGACGG
GACAGTGGATCCAGTAGGAACATAGATGCATCCAAACTCATTAGACTACAAGGATCACGGAAACTGTTGG
TTGACAATAGCATACGGGAACTGCAATACACAAAAACTGGAATTTTTTTTCAGGCTGAGGCCTGTGTGAC
AAATGATACGGTATACAGGGAGCTACCCTGTGTTTCTGAGACCCTTTGTGACATCTCACATTTTTTCCAA
GAAGATGATGAGACAGAGGCAGAGCCATTATTGTTCCGTGCTGTTCCTGAGTGTCAACTATCTGGGGGGG
ACATTCCCAGTGTATCAGAAGAGCAGGAATCTTCAGAGGGACAAGATTCAGGAGACATTTGCTCAGAAGA
GAATCAAATAGTTTCCTCTTATGCTTCTAAAGTCTGTTTTGAGATCGAAGAAGATTATAAAAATCGTCAG
TTTCTGGGGCCTGAAGGAAATGTGGATGTTGAGTTGATTGATAAGAGCACAAACAGATACAGCGTTTGGT
TCCCCACTGCTGGCTGGTATCTGTGGTCAGCCACAGGCCTCGGCTTCCTGGTAAGGGATGAGGTCACAGT
TACCATCGCCTTCGGCAGCTGGAGTCAGCACCTGGCCCTGGACCTGCAGCACCATGAACAGTGGCTGGTG
GGCGGCCCCTTGTTTGATGTCACTGCAGAGCCAGAGGAGGCTGTCGCCGAAATCCACCTCCCCCACTTCA
TCTCCCTCCAAGCAGGTGAGGTGGACGTCTCCTGGTTTCTCGTTGCCCATTTTAAGAATGAAGGGATGGT
CCTGGAGCATCCAGCCCGGGTGGAGCCTTTCTATGCTGTCCTGGAAAGCCCCAGCTTCTCTCTGATGGGC
ATCCTGCTGCGGATCGCCAGTGGGACTCGCCTCTCCATCCCCATCACTTCCAACACATTGATCTATTATC
ACCCCCACCCCGAAGATATTAAGTTCCACTTGTACCTTGTCCCCAGCGACGCCTTGCTAACAAAGGCGAT
AGATGATGAGGAAGATCGCTTCCATGGTGTGCGCCTGCAGACTTCGCCCCCAATGGAACCCCTGAACTTT
GGTTCCAGTTATATTGTGTCTAATTCTGCTAACCTGAAAGTAATGCCCAAGGAGTTGAAATTGTCCTACA
GGAGCCCTGGAGAAATTCAGCACTTCTCAAAAGGCTATGCTGGGCAGATGAAGGAACCCATTCAACTTGA
GATTACTGAAAAAAGACATGGGACTTTGGTGTGGGATACTGAGGTGAAGCCAGTGGATCTCCAGCTTGTA
GCTGCATCAGCCCCTCCTCCTTTCTCAGGTGCAGCCTTTGTGAAGGAGAACCACCGGCAACTCCAAGCCA
GGATGGGGGACCTGAAAGGGGTGCTCGATGATCTCCAAGACAATGAGGTTCTTACTGAGAATGAGAAGGA
GCTGGTGGAGCAGGAAAAGACACGGCAGAGCAAGAATGAGGCCTTGCTGAGCATGGTGGAGAAGAAAGGG
GACCTGGCCCTGGACGTGCTCTTCAGAAGCATTAGTGAAAGGGACCCTTACCTCGTGTCCTATCTTAGAC
AGCAGAATTTGGACCCAGCTTTCTTGTACAAAGTGGTTGATATCCAGCACAGTGGCGGCCGCTCGAGTCT
AGAGGGCCCGCGGTTCGAATACCCATACGACGTCCCAGACTACGCTTAGTAATGATTAATTAAACTAGAA
ATTCTACCGGGTAGGGGAGGCGCTTTTCCCAAGGCAGTCTGGAGTAACCCACCCAAGATCTGGCCTCCGC
GCCGGGTTTTGGCGCCTCCCGCGGGCGCCCCCCTCCTCACGGCGAGCGCTGCCACGTCAGACGAAGGGCG
CAGCGAGCGTCCTGATCCTTCCGCCCGGACGCTCAGGACAGCGGCCCGCTGCTCATAAGACTCGGCCTTA
GAACCCCAGTATCAGCAGAAGGACATTTTAGGACGGGACTTGGGTGACTCTAGGGCACTGGTTTTCTTTC
CAGAGAGCGGAACAGGCGAGGAAAAGTAGTCCCTTCTCGGCGATTCTGCGGAGGGATCTCCGTGGGGCGG
TGAACGCCGATGATTATATAAGGACGCGCCGGGTGTGGCACAGCTAGTTCCGTCGCAGCCGGGATTTGGG
TCGCGGTTCTTGTTTGTGGATCGCTGTGATCGTCACTTGGTGAGTAGCGGGCTGCTGGGCTGGCCGGGGC
TTTCGTGGCCGCCGGGCCGCTCGGTGGGACGGAAGCGTGTGGAGAGACCGCCAAGGGCTGTAGTCTGGGT
CCGCGAGCAAGGTTGCCCTGAACTGGGGGTTGGGGGGAGCGCAGCAAAATGGCGGCTGTTCCCGAGTCTT
GAATGGAAGACGCTTGTGAGGCGGGCTGTGAGGTCGTTGAAACAAGGTGGGGGGCATGGTGGGCGGCAAG
AACCCAAGGTCTTGAGGCCTTCGCTAATGCGGGAAAGCTCTTATTCGGGTGAGATGGGCTGGGGCACCAT
CTGGGGACCCTGACGTGAAGTTTGTCACTGACTGGAGAACTCGGTTTGTCGTCTGTTGCGGGGGCGGCAG
TTATGGCGGTGCCGTTGGGCAGTGCACCCGTACCTTTGGGAGCGCGCGCCCTCGTCGTGTCGTGACGTCA
CCCGTTCTGTTGGCTTATAATGCAGGGTGGGGCCACCTGCCGGTAGGTGTGCGGTAGGCTTTTCTCCGTC
GCAGGACGCAGGGTTCGGGCCTAGGGTAGGCTCTCCTGAATCGACAGGCGCCGGACCTCTGGTGAGGGGA
GGGATAAGTGAGGCGTCAGTTTCTTTGGTCGGTTTTATGTACCTATCTTCTTAAGTAGCTGAAGCTCCGG
TTTTGAACTATGCGCTCGGGGTTGGCGAGTGTGTTTTGTGAAGTTTTTTAGGCACCTTTTGAAATGTAAT
CATTTGGGTCAATATGTAATTTTCAGTGTTAGACTAGTAAATTGTCCGCTAAATTCTGGCCGTTTTTGGC
TTTTTTGTTAGACGAAGCTTGGTACCGAGCTCGGATCTCCACCCCGTACCGGTCCTGCAGTCGAATTCAC
CATGTCTAGACTGGACAAGAGCAAAGTCATAAACGGAGCTCTGGAATTACTCAATGGTGTCGGTATCGAA
GGCCTGACGACAAGGAAACTCGCTCAAAAGCTGGGAGTTGAGCAGCCTACCCTGTACTGGCACGTGAAGA
ACAAGCGGGCCCTGCTCGATGCCCTGCCAATCGAGATGCTGGACAGGCATCATACCCACTTCTGCCCCCT
GGAAGGCGAGTCATGGCAAGACTTTCTGCGGAACAACGCCAAGTCATACCGCTGTGCTCTCCTCTCACAT
CGCGACGGGGCTAAAGTGCATCTCGGCACCCGCCCAACAGAGAAACAGTACGAAACCCTGGAAAATCAGC
TCGCGTTCCTGTGTCAGCAAGGCTTCTCCCTGGAGAACGCACTGTACGCTCTGTCCGCCGTGGGCCACTT
TACACTGGGCTGCGTATTGGAGGAACAGGAGCATCAAGTAGCAAAAGAGGAAAGAGAGACACCTACCACC
GATTCTATGCCCCCACTTCTGAGACAAGCAATTGAGCTGTTCGACCGGCAGGGAGCCGAACCTGCCTTCC
TTTTCGGCCTGGAACTAATCATATGTGGCCTGGAGAAACAGCTAAAGTGCGAAAGCGGCGGGCCGACCGA
CGCCCTTGACGATTTTGACTTAGACATGCTCCCAGCCGATGCCCTTGACGACTTTGACCTTGATATGCTG
CCTGCTGACGCTCTTGACGATTTTGACCTTGACATGCTCCCCGGGTAACTAAGTAAGGATCCGCGGCCGC
ACTAGAGGAATTCCGCCCCTCTCCCCCCCCCCCCTCTCC
