>Addgene plasmid #169988 | pInducer20 CARD8-HA PAM F405G | depositor partial sequence | sequence record 329313 | Insert sequence
ATGGAAAAAAAGGAGTGTCCAGAAAAGAGTAGCAGCAGTGAGGAAGAGCTGCCGAGACGGGACAGTGGAT
CCAGTAGGAACATAGATGCATCCAAACTCATTAGACTACAAGGATCACGGAAACTGTTGGTTGACAATAG
CATACGGGAACTGCAATACACAAAAACTGGAATTTTTTTTCAGGCTGAGGCCTGTGTGACAAATGATACG
GTATACAGGGAGCTACCCTGTGTTTCTGAGACCCTTTGTGACATCTCACATTTTTTCCAAGAAGATGATG
AGACAGAGGCAGAGCCATTATTGTTCCGTGCTGTTCCTGAGTGTCAACTATCTGGGGGGGACATTCCCAG
TGTATCAGAAGAGCAGGAATCTTCAGAGGGACAAGATTCAGGAGACATTTGCTCAGAAGAGAATCAAATA
GTTTCCTCTTATGCTTCTAAAGTCTGTTTTGAGATCGAAGAAGATTATAAAAATCGTCAGTTTCTGGGGC
CTGAAGGAAATGTGGATGTTGAGTTGATTGATAAGAGCACAAACAGATACAGCGTTTGGTTCCCCACTGC
TGGCTGGTATCTGTGGTCAGCCACAGGCCTCGGCTTCCTGGTAAGGGATGAGGTCACAGTTACCATCGCC
TTCGGCAGCTGGAGTCAGCACCTGGCCCTGGACCTGCAGCACCATGAACAGTGGCTGGTGGGCGGCCCCT
TGTTTGATGTCACTGCAGAGCCAGAGGAGGCTGTCGCCGAAATCCACCTCCCCCACTTCATCTCCCTCCA
AGCAGGTGAGGTGGACGTCTCCTGGTTTCTCGTTGCCCATTTTAAGAATGAAGGGATGGTCCTGGAGCAT
CCAGCCCGGGTGGAGCCTTTCTATGCTGTCCTGGAAAGCCCCAGCTTCTCTCTGATGGGCATCCTGCTGC
GGATCGCCAGTGGGACTCGCCTCTCCATCCCCATCACTTCCAACACATTGATCTATTATCACCCCCACCC
CGAAGATATTAAGTTCCACTTGTACCTTGTCCCCAGCGACGCCTTGCTAACAAAGGCGATAGATGATGAG
GAAGATCGCTTCCATGGTGTGCGCCTGCAGACTTCGCCCCCAATGGAACCCCTGAACTTTGGTTCCAGTT
ATATTGTGTCTAATTCTGCTAACCTGAAAGTAATGCCCAAGGAGTTGAAATTGTCCTACAGGAGCCCTGG
AGAAATTCAGCACTTCTCAAAAGGCTATGCTGGGCAGATGAAGGAACCCATTCAACTTGAGATTACTGAA
AAAAGACATGGGACTTTGGTGTGGGATACTGAGGTGAAGCCAGTGGATCTCCAGCTTGTAGCTGCATCAG
CCCCTCCTCCTTTCTCAGGTGCAGCCTTTGTGAAGGAGAACCACCGGCAACTCCAAGCCAGGATGGGGGA
CCTGAAAGGGGTGCTCGATGATCTCCAAGACAATGAGGTTCTTACTGAGAATGAGAAGGAGCTGGTGGAG
CAGGAAAAGACACGGCAGAGCAAGAATGAGGCCTTGCTGAGCATGGTGGAGAAGAAAGGGGACCTGGCCC
TGGACGTGCTCTTCAGAAGCATTAGTGAAAGGGACCCTTACCTCGTGTCCTATCTTAGACAGCAGAATTT
G
